>Addgene plasmid #60789 | pIS1 mATP2B1 | depositor full sequence | sequence record 97792 | pIS1 mATP2B1 sequence 4729 bps
TAACTGGTCCGCAGTGGTGGGCCAGATGTAAACAAATGAATGTTCTTGATTCATTTATTAATTATTATGA
TTCAGAAAAACATGCAGAAAATGCTGTTATTTTTTTACATGGTAACGCGGCCTCTTCTTATTTATGGCGA
CATGTTGTGCCACATATTGAGCCAGTAGCGCGGTGTATTATACCAGACCTTATTGGTATGGGCAAATCAG
GCAAATCTGGTAATGGTTCTTATAGGTTACTTGATCATTACAAATATCTTACTGCATGGTTTGAACTTCT
TAATTTACCAAAGAAGATCATTTTTGTCGGCCATGATTGGGGTGCTTGTTTGGCATTTCATTATAGCTAT
GAGCATCAAGATAAGATCAAAGCAATAGTTCACGCTGAAAGTGTAGTAGATGTGATTGAATCATGGGATG
AATGGCCTGATATTGAAGAAGATATTGCGTTGATCAAATCTGAAGAAGGAGAAAAAATGGTTTTGGAGAA
TAACTTCTTCGTGGAAACCATGTTGCCATCAAAAATCATGAGAAAGTTAGAACCAGAAGAATTTGCAGCA
TATCTTGAACCATTCAAAGAGAAAGGTGAAGTTCGTCGTCCAACATTATCATGGCCTCGTGAAATCCCGT
TAGTAAAAGGTGGTAAACCTGACGTTGTACAAATTGTTAGGAATTATAATGCTTATCTACGTGCAAGTGA
TGATTTACCAAAAATGTTTATTGAATCGGACCCAGGATTCTTTTCCAATGCTATTGTTGAAGGTGCCAAG
AAGTTTCCTAATACTGAATTTGTCAAAGTAAAAGGTCTTCATTTTTCGCAAGAAGATGCACCTGATGAAA
TGGGAAAATATATCAAATCGTTCGTTGAGCGAGTTCTCAAAAATGAACAATAATTCTAGGAGCTCTATAC
CGGTCTCGATATCACTACTAGTGTTCTAGAGGGTGGTGGACTATCTTGAAGAACCCTTTCAACTCTAAAA
ATTGACCCTATCAACTGGAGAGCCCACAAGGCATAGGGAATAGAGAAAAGGGAAATGTTTTCAGTTTTCT
TTTTTATTTTGGTTATGCTTAAATATGAATGTAATTACCAAAAGATTTAGAAGTGCATGTGCTTTGGAGG
ATTTGTATTGAGCTTTTACAGTATTCATTTTTCAACTCAAGGCAATGGCTTTCTACACCAACTCTAATCC
ATAAACGGGTCTTATGACATCTATGAAGTAGTAGCAAGACATGCTTAGTGTGTATTTCTCTCTTTGAGAC
ACTGTAATTTCTACCAGAAATTTCCAGAACGTAATGTAGGTAGAAAAAAATGCAAGCAAGCTGTTAAAGA
TCTTGGATCCCATTATATAGTATGTATAGCTGAAATCTGTAATTCAATCACTTTTTCTCTTTTATCCTCT
AACCAAAAAATTGTTTAATTTTGCATCCCAAATGTTTTTAATCTTTGTATATTTTTTAAAAATCCTTTTC
TCCTCATCATTGCCTTTTTTGTGGTTGTAAATAGACTTACTTGCACTTTGAAGATGAGTTACTCCTTGTC
ATCTTACAAATATGTGATATGGTAATTTTCATAACAGATGTCAGGCGGCCGCTTCGAGCAGACATGATAA
GATACATTGATGAGTTTGGACAAACCACAACTAGAATGCAGTGAAAAAAATGCTTTATTTGTGAAATTTG
TGATGCTATTGCTTTATTTGTAACCATTATAAGCTGCAATAAACAAGTTAACAACAACAATTGCATTCAT
TTTATGTTTCAGGTTCAGGGGGAGGTGTGGGAGGTTTTTTAAAGCAAGTAAAACCTCTACAAATGTGGTA
AAATCGATAAGGATCCAGGTGGCACTTTTCGGGGAAATGTGCGCGGAACCCCTATTTGTTTATTTTTCTA
AATACATTCAAATATGTATCCGCTCATGAGACAATAACCCTGATAAATGCTTCAATAATATTGAAAAAGG
AAGAGTATGAGTATTCAACATTTCCGTGTCGCCCTTATTCCCTTTTTTGCGGCATTTTGCCTTCCTGTTT
TTGCTCACCCAGAAACGCTGGTGAAAGTAAAAGATGCTGAAGATCAGTTGGGTGCACGAGTGGGTTACAT
CGAACTGGATCTCAACAGCGGTAAGATCCTTGAGAGTTTTCGCCCCGAAGAACGTTTTCCAATGATGAGC
ACTTTTAAAGTTCTGCTATGTGGCGCGGTATTATCCCGTATTGACGCCGGGCAAGAGCAACTCGGTCGCC
GCATACACTATTCTCAGAATGACTTGGTTGAGTACTCACCAGTCACAGAAAAGCATCTTACGGATGGCAT
GACAGTAAGAGAATTATGCAGTGCTGCCATAACCATGAGTGATAACACTGCGGCCAACTTACTTCTGACA
ACGATCGGAGGACCGAAGGAGCTAACCGCTTTTTTGCACAACATGGGGGATCATGTAACTCGCCTTGATC
GTTGGGAACCGGAGCTGAATGAAGCCATACCAAACGACGAGCGTGACACCACGATGCCTGTAGCAATGGC
AACAACGTTGCGCAAACTATTAACTGGCGAACTACTTACTCTAGCTTCCCGGCAACAATTAATAGACTGG
ATGGAGGCGGATAAAGTTGCAGGACCACTTCTGCGCTCGGCCCTTCCGGCTGGCTGGTTTATTGCTGATA
AATCTGGAGCCGGTGAGCGTGGGTCTCGCGGTATCATTGCAGCACTGGGGCCAGATGGTAAGCCCTCCCG
TATCGTAGTTATCTACACGACGGGGAGTCAGGCAACTATGGATGAACGAAATAGACAGATCGCTGAGATA
GGTGCCTCACTGATTAAGCATTGGTAACTGTCAGACCAAGTTTACTCATATATACTTTAGATTGATTTAA
AACTTCATTTTTAATTTAAAAGGATCTAGGTGAAGATCCTTTTTGATAATCTCATGACCAAAATCCCTTA
ACGTGAGTTTTCGTTCCACTGAGCGTCAGACCCCGTAGAAAAGATCAAAGGATCTTCTTGAGATCCTTTT
TTTCTGCGCGTAATCTGCTGCTTGCAAACAAAAAAACCACCGCTACCAGCGGTGGTTTGTTTGCCGGATC
AAGAGCTACCAACTCTTTTTCCGAAGGTAACTGGCTTCAGCAGAGCGCAGATACCAAATACTGTTCTTCT
AGTGTAGCCGTAGTTAGGCCACCACTTCAAGAACTCTGTAGCACCGCCTACATACCTCGCTCTGCTAATC
CTGTTACCAGTGGCTGCTGCCAGTGGCGATAAGTCGTGTCTTACCGGGTTGGACTCAAGACGATAGTTAC
CGGATAAGGCGCAGCGGTCGGGCTGAACGGGGGGTTCGTGCACACAGCCCAGCTTGGAGCGAACGACCTA
CACCGAACTGAGATACCTACAGCGTGAGCTATGAGAAAGCGCCACGCTTCCCGAAGGGAGAAAGGCGGAC
AGGTATCCGGTAAGCGGCAGGGTCGGAACAGGAGAGCGCACGAGGGAGCTTCCAGGGGGAAACGCCTGGT
ATCTTTATAGTCCTGTCGGGTTTCGCCACCTCTGACTTGAGCGTCGATTTTTGTGATGCTCGTCAGGGGG
GCGGAGCCTATGGAAAAACGCCAGCAACGCGGCCTTTTTACGGTTCCTGGCCTTTTGCTGGCCTTTTGCT
CACATGGCTCGACAGATCTAAATGAGTCTTCGGACCTCGCGGGGGCCGCTTAAGCGGTGGTTAGGGTTTG
TCTGACGCGGGGGGAGGGGGAAGGAACGAAACACTCTCATTCGGAGGCGGCTCGGGGTTTGGTCTTGGTG
GCCACGGGCACGCAGAAGAGCGCCGCGATCCTCTTAAGCACCCCCCCGCCCTCCGTGGAGGCGGGGGTTT
GGTCGGCGGGTGGTAACTGGCGGGCCGCTGACTCGGGCGGGTCGCGCGCCCCAGAGTGTGACCTTTTCGG
TCTGCTCGCAGACCCCCGGGCGGCGCCGCCGCGGCGGCGACGGGCTCGCTGGGTCCTAGGCTCCATGGGG
ACCGTATACGTGGACAGGCTCTGGAGCATCCGCACGACTGCGGTGATATTACCGGAGACCTTCTGCGGGA
CGAGCCGGGTCACGCGGCTGACGCGGAGCGTCCGTTGGGCGACAAACACCAGGACGGGGCACAGGTACAC
TATCTTGTCACCCGGAGGCGCGAGGGACTGCAGGAGCTTCAGGGAGTGGCGCAGCTGCTTCATCCCCGTG
GCCCGTTGCTCGCGTTTGCTGGCGGTGTCCCCGGAAGAAATATATTTGCATGTCTTTAGTTCTATGATGA
CACAAACCCCGCCCAGCGTCTTGTCATTGGCGAATTCGAACACGCAGATGCAGTCGGGGCGGCGCGGTCC
CAGGTCCACTTCGCATATTAAGGTGACGCGTGTGGCCTCGAACACCGAGCGACCCTGCAGCGACCCGCTT
AAAAGCTTGATTCTTCTGACACAACAGTCTCGAACTTAAGCTGCAGAAGTTGGTCGTGAGGCACTGGGCA
GGTAAGTATCAAGGTTACAAGACAGGTTTAAGGAGACCAATAGAAACTGGGCTTGTCGAGACAGAGAAGA
CTCTTGCGTTTCTGATAGGCACCTATTGGTCTTACTGACATCCACTTTGCCTTTCTCTCCACAGGTGTCC
ACTCCCAGTTCAATTACAGCTCTTAAGGCTAGAGTACTTAATACGACTCACTATAGGCTAGCCACCATGA
CTTCGAAAGTTTATGATCCAGAACAAAGGAAACGGATGA
Features (pLannotate 1.2.2; 9 found; start..end, strand, type, name):
   1608..1729    -  polyA_signal   SV40 poly(A) signal: SV40 polyadenylation signal
   1752..1820    -  CDS            large T antigen (fragment): large T antigen from SV40 (simian virus 40)
   1862..1966    +  promoter       AmpR promoter: bla
   1967..2827    +  CDS            AmpR: β-lactamase; bla; confers resistance to ampicillin, carbenicillin, and related antibiotics
   2998..3586    +  rep_origin     ori: high-copy-number ColE1/pMB1/pBR322/pUC origin of replication
   3661..4412    +  promoter       HSV TK promoter: herpes simplex virus thymidine kinase promoter
   4482..4614    +  intron         chimeric intron: chimera between introns from human β-globin and immunoglobulin heavy chain genes
   4659..4677    +  promoter       T7 promoter: promoter for bacteriophage T7 RNA polymerase
   4687..893     +  CDS            Rluc (across the origin): luciferase from the anthozoan coelenterate Renilla reniformis (sea pansy)
