[The description below was written by a language model from this plasmid's Addgene catalogue record and pLannotate feature annotations shown in this document.]
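Description:
pIS1 mATP2B1 is a mammalian expression luciferase reporter built on the pIS1 backbone and designed to measure microRNA-mediated repression through a 3' UTR. In bacteria it is maintained as a high-copy plasmid through a ColE1/pUC-type origin of replication and selected with ampicillin via the β-lactamase (AmpR) gene and its own promoter.

The reporter unit is driven by the herpes simplex virus thymidine kinase (HSV-TK) promoter, a modest constitutive promoter, followed by a chimeric β-globin/immunoglobulin intron that aids transcript processing and expression. A T7 promoter lies just upstream of the coding sequence and could support in vitro transcription. The open reading frame is Renilla luciferase, which spans the numbering origin of the circular sequence. Downstream of the luciferase, a fragment of the human ATP2B1 (PMCA1) 3' UTR was cloned between XbaI and NotI sites, both of which are retained. This insert is not annotated in the feature table, but it would fall in the unannotated interval between the end of Rluc and the SV40 polyadenylation signal. The short SV40 large T antigen fragment detected next to that signal is most likely just part of the SV40 poly(A) region.

In this version the miR-155 binding sites in the UTR are mutated. The plasmid therefore serves as the non-targetable control for a matched reporter with intact sites. Comparing luciferase output from the two, in cells with or without miR-155, isolates the site-dependent component of repression. The record gives its purpose as measuring differential miR-155 repression across cellular contexts.
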