Addgene plasmid #60789: pIS1 mATP2B1
Purpose: Luciferase reporter to measure miR-155 mediated differential repression. Contains ATP2B1 3' UTR and mutated miR-155 sites
Depositing lab: David Bartel. Depositing organization: Whitehead Institute for Biomedical Research. Publication: Global analyses of the effect of different cellular contexts on microRNA targeting. Nam JW, Rissland OS, Koppstein D, Abreu-Goodger C, Jan CH, Agarwal V, Yildirim MA, Rodriguez A, Bartel DP. Mol Cell. 2014 Mar 20;53(6):1031-43. doi: 10.1016/j.molcel.2014.02.013. Epub 2014 Mar 13. PubMed 24631284.
Backbone
  Vector backbone: pIS1
  Backbone manufacturer: Bartel lab (Addgene plasmid # 12179)
  Backbone size w/o insert (bp): 4085
  Vector type: Mammalian Expression, Luciferase
Growth in bacteria
  Bacterial resistance: Ampicillin, 100 μg/mL
  Growth temperature: 37°C
  Growth strain: DH5alpha
  Copy number: High Copy
Gene/Insert
  Gene/Insert name: ATP2B1 3'UTR and mutated miR-155 binding site
  Species: H. sapiens (human)
  Mutation: mutated miR-155 binding site
  Entrez Gene: ATP2B1 (a.k.a. PMCA1, PMCA1kb)
  Promoter: thymidine kinase (HSV-TK promoter)
  Cloning method: Restriction Enzyme; 5′ cloning site XbaI (not destroyed); 3′ cloning site NotI (not destroyed)
  Sequencing primers: 5′ chim-int-F (5'-TCTTACTGACATCCACTTTGCC-3') to confirm luciferase; 3′ EBV-rev
Terms and licenses: Academic/Nonprofit Terms; Industry Terms: Not Available to Industry
How to cite: pIS1 mATP2B1 was a gift from David Bartel (Addgene plasmid # 60789 ; http://n2t.net/addgene:60789 ; RRID:Addgene_60789)
