>Addgene plasmid #60789 | pIS1 mATP2B1 | addgene partial sequence | sequence record 98331 | Rluc-F 5'-ccaggattcttttccaatgc-3'
AAGTAAAAGGTCTTCATTTTTCGCAAGAAGATGCACCTGATGAAATGGGAAAATATATCAAATCGTTCGT
TGAGCGAGTTCTCAAAAATGAACAATAATTCTAGGAGCTCTATACCGGTCTCGATATCACTACTAGTGTT
CTAGAGGGTGGTGGACTATCTTGAAGAACCCTTTCAACTCTAAAAATTGACCCTATCAACTGGAGAGCCC
ACAAGGCATAGGGAATAGAGAAAAGGGAAATGTTTTCAGTTTTCTTTTTTATTTTGGTTATGCTTAAATA
TGAATGTAATTACCAAAAGATTTAGAAGTGCATGTGCTTTGGAGGATTTGTATTGAGCTTTTACAGTATT
CATTTTTCAACTCAAGGCAATGGCTTTCTACACCAACTCTAATCCATAAACGGGTCTTATGACATCTATG
AAGTAGTAGCAAGACATGCTTAGTGTGTATTTCTCTCTTTGAGACACTGTAATTTCTACCAGAAATTTCC
AGAACGTAATGTAGGTAGAAAAAAATGCAAGCAAGCTGTTAAAGATCTTGGATCCCATTATATAGTATGT
ATAGCTGAAATCTGTAATTCAATCACTTTTTCTCTTTTATCCTCTAACCAAAAAATTGTTTAATTTTGCA
TCCCAAATGTTTTTAATCTTTGTATATTTTTTAAAAATCCTTTTCTCCTCATCATTGCCTTTTTTGTGGT
TGTAAATAGACTTACTTGCACTTTGAAGATGAGTTACTCCTTGTCATCTTACA
