>Addgene plasmid #60789 | pIS1 mATP2B1 | addgene partial sequence | sequence record 98397 | EBV-rev 5'-GTGGTTTGTCCAAACTCATC-3'
CGGCCGCCTGACATCTGTTATGAAAATTACCATATCACATATTTGTAAGATGACAAGGAGTAACTCATCT
TCAAAGTGCAAGTAAGTCTATTTACAACCACAAAAAAGGCAATGATGAGGAGAAAAGGATTTTTAAAAAA
TATACAAAGATTAAAAACATTTGGGATGCAAAATTAAACAATTTTTTGGTTAGAGGATAAAAGAGAAAAA
GTGATTGAATTACAGATTTCAGCTATACATACTATATAATGGGATCCAAGATCTTTAACAGCTTGCTTGC
ATTTTTTTCTACCTACATTACGTTCTGGAAATTTCTGGTAGAAATTACAGTGTCTCAAAGAGAGAAATAC
ACACTAAGCATGTCTTGCTACTACTTCATAGATGTCATAAGACCCGTTTATGGATTAGAGTTGGTGTAGA
AAGCCATTGCCTTGAGTTGAAAAATGAATACTGTAAAAGCTCAATACAAATCCTCCAAAGCACATGCACT
TCTAAATCTTTTGGTAATTACATTCATATTTAAGCATAACCAAAATAAAAAAGAAAACTGAAAACATTTC
CCTTTTCTCTATTCCCTATGCCTTGTGGGCTCTCCAGTTGATAGGGTCAATTTTTAGAGTTGAAAGGGTT
CTTCAAGATAGTCCACCACCCTCTAGAACACTAGTAGTGATATCGAGACCGGTATAGAGCTCCTAGAATT
ATTGTTCATTTTTGAGAACTCGCTCAACGAACGATTTGATATATTTTCCCATTTCATCAGGTGCATCTTC
TTGCGAAA
